Addgene plasmid #113231: pPI227
Purpose: safe haven knock-in plasmid for the act5 locus, Expression of LifeAct-GFP
Depositing lab: Rob Kay. Depositing organization: MRC Laboratory of Molecular Biology. Publication: Rapid and efficient genetic engineering of both wild type and axenic strains of Dictyostelium discoideum. Paschke P, Knecht DA, Silale A, Traynor D, Williams TD, Thomason PA, Insall RH, Chubb JR, Kay RR, Veltman DM. PLoS One. 2018 May 30;13(5):e0196809. doi: 10.1371/journal.pone.0196809. eCollection 2018. PubMed 29847546.
Backbone
  Vector backbone: pDM1501
  Backbone size w/o insert (bp): 6202
  Vector type: safe haven knock-in plasmid for the act5 locus,LifeAct-GFP
  Selectable markers: Hygromycin
Growth in bacteria
  Bacterial resistance: Ampicillin, 100 μg/mL
  Growth temperature: 30°C
  Growth strain: NEB Stable
  Copy number: Low Copy
Gene/Insert
  Gene/Insert name: LifeAct
  Species: Synthetic
  Promoter: act5
  Tag / fusion protein: GFP (C terminal on backbone)
  Cloning method: Restriction Enzyme; 5′ cloning site unknown (unknown if destroyed)
Terms and licenses: Academic/Nonprofit Terms; Industry Terms: Not Available to Industry
How to cite: pPI227 was a gift from Rob Kay (Addgene plasmid # 113231 ; http://n2t.net/addgene:113231 ; RRID:Addgene_113231)
