[The description below was written by a language model from this plasmid's Addgene catalogue record and pLannotate feature annotations shown in this document.]
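Description:
pPI227 is a knock-in plasmid for Dictyostelium discoideum, built on the pDM1501 backbone and designed to integrate a LifeAct-GFP expression cassette at the act5 locus, which the record describes as a "safe haven" site for transgene insertion. In bacteria it is maintained through a ColE1/pUC-type origin and an ampicillin resistance gene (β-lactamase with its own promoter). The catalogue lists it as low copy even though this class of origin is usually annotated as high copy.

The payload is LifeAct, a short synthetic actin-binding peptide that the feature table detects as a fragment of yeast ABP140, the F-actin-binding protein from which it derives. It is fused in frame to a C-terminal GFP supplied by the backbone. The record gives act5 as the promoter. No Dictyostelium promoter or homology arms are annotated, so their exact arrangement cannot be read from the table; unannotated regions flanking the cassette presumably carry the act5 targeting sequences. Downstream of GFP, on the opposite strand, lies a hygromycin B phosphotransferase gene for selecting transformants. It is bracketed by two loxP sites, so Cre recombinase can excise the marker after integration and allow the same selection to be reused. The very short hits to yeast ARG4 and URA3 promoters, CEN4 and a synthetic poly(A) signal are probably spurious matches in AT-rich Dictyostelium regulatory sequence rather than functional yeast elements.

The construct is intended for stable, integrated expression of a fluorescent F-actin reporter, suited to live imaging of the actin cytoskeleton. The associated work describes genetic engineering of both wild-type and axenic Dictyostelium strains.
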