Features (pLannotate 1.2.2; 13 found; start..end, strand, type, name):
    147..163     +  promoter       ARG4 promoter (fragment): S. cerevisiae ARG4
    472..492     +  polyA_signal   poly(A) signal (fragment): synthetic polyadenylation signal
    723..803     +  CDS            ABP140 (fragment): AB140_YEAST - Also known as TRM140. Experimental evidence at protein level: Swiss-Prot protein existence level 1. S-adenosyl-L-methionine-dependent methyltransferase that mediates N(3)-methylcytidine modification of residue 32 of the tRNA anticodon loop of tRNA(Thr) and tRNA(Ser). Binds F-actin and shows weak F-actin cross-linking activity. From Saccharomyces cerevisiae (strain ATCC 204508 / S288c) (Baker's yeast).
    799..1507    +  CDS            GFP (fragment): green fluorescent protein
   1548..1581    -  protein_bind   loxP: Cre-mediated recombination occurs in the 8-bp core sequence (GCATACAT). Cre recombinase
   1857..2892    -  CDS            HygR (fragment): hygromycin B phosphotransferase confers resistance to hygromycin
   2990..3010    -  promoter       URA3 promoter (fragment): S. cerevisiae URA3
   3080..3100    -  promoter       URA3 promoter (fragment): S. cerevisiae URA3
   3242..3260    -  misc_feature   CEN4 (fragment): S. cerevisiae CEN4 centromere
   3328..3361    -  protein_bind   loxP: Cre-mediated recombination occurs in the 8-bp core sequence (GCATACAT). Cre recombinase
   4394..4982    -  rep_origin     ori: high-copy-number ColE1/pMB1/pBR322/pUC origin of replication
   5153..6013    -  CDS            AmpR: β-lactamase; bla; confers resistance to ampicillin, carbenicillin, and related antibiotics
   6014..6118    -  promoter       AmpR promoter: bla
>Addgene plasmid #113231 | pPI227 | addgene full sequence | sequence record 217854 | Addgene NGS Result
ACTAGCGCCGGCATTACATGTCCATTTATTAGAAGGATTCAATCAAAAATTAACACCAGGTATATTACCA
GATGGCATTAATAATTTATATTCTTTAATATTGGAAAAAGAAAAAAATAAATAAACAATCAATCAGAAAA
GATAATTGAAAAAAAAAAAAAAGAAAATGTTTAATAAGAATTAATTTGGAAGTAAAATAATTTTTGGATG
AGTAAATATTAATAAACTCACAATTAAAATTTAGAATCCAAAAAAATGAAAAAAAAAAAAATTTTTAAAA
CAGAATGGTTGCATTCATTTTTTTTTTTTTTTTTATATCTTTTGGGTATTTTTGGGTGTTCTATTTATCT
GGATAAAAAATAAAATGGAATATAGTTTTATATATATATTTTTTTCGTATCAAGCTTGAATGTTTTTATC
AATAATATGATTGTTGGTTGCTTTATTTTATTTGAAAAAAAAATTAATTTTTAAAATATCTTTTTTTTCA
TTTTATTTGAAAAAAAAAAAAAAAAAAAAATGGTTTTGAAAATTTTTAAAAAAATGGTTGGGTCACCCAC
AATTTTTATAAAAAAAAGCCATTTGGATAGTTTTTTTTTTTTTTTTTTTTATTTTTTTTATTTTTTTTTT
TTTGAGATTTGGTATAAATACAAAAAAAAAATTGTTTTTAAATCATTATTAATAAAAACTTAAAATAAAT
TATATATAAAAAAAGATCCAAAATGGGAGTAGCTGATTTAATAAAAAAATTTGAATCAATATCTAAAGAA
GAAGGAGATCCACCTGTTTCTAGTAGTGGTAAAGGAGAAGAACTTTTCACTGGAGTTGTCCCAATTCTTG
TTGAATTAGATGGTGATGTTAATGGGCACAAATTTTCTGTCAGTGGAGAGGGTGAAGGTGATGCAACATA
CGGAAAACTTACCCTTAAATTTATTTGCACTACTGGAAAACTACCTGTTCCATGGCCAACACTTGTCACT
ACTTTTACGTATGGTGTTCAATGCTTTTCAAGATACCCAGATCATATGAAACGGCATGACTTTTTCAAGA
GTGCCATGCCCGAAGGTTATGTACAGGAAAGAACTATATTTTTCAAAGATGACGGGAACTACAAGACACG
TGCTGAAGTCAAGTTTGAAGGTGATACCCTTGTTAATAGAATCGAGTTAAAAGGTATTGATTTTAAAGAA
GATGGAAACATTCTTGGACACAAATTGGAATACAACTATAACTCACACAATGTATACATCATGGCAGACA
AACAAAAGAATGGAATCAAAGTTAACTTCAAAATTAGACACAACATTGAAGATGGAAGCGTTCAACTAGC
AGACCATTATCAACAAAATACTCCAATTGGCGATGGCCCTGTCCTTTTACCAGACAACCATTACCTGTCC
ACACAATCTGCCCTTTCGAAAGATCCCAACGAAAAGAGAGACCACATGGTCCTTCTTGAGTTTGTAACAG
CTGCTGGGATTACACATGGCATGGATGAACTATACAAGTAAACTAGTATAAAATAAATAAATTGTGGATC
TGATATCATAACTTCGTATAATGTATGCTATACGAAGTTATACTACTCTCGAGATTTTATTTAATATACT
AAATAATAAAAAAGTTAAAAAATGATCATTGGATAAATTTTTTATAATTATAAATAAAGATAATAATTTT
TTTTTTAACAAAACTAAAAATAAAAATAATAAAATAATTGTTAAAATAGGTTTTTTTTTTTTTTTTTTTT
TTTAATAAATGGTATTTATTAATTTATTTGTTGTGTGTGTTTTTTTTTTATAATATTTTTTTTTTTAGCA
TTGAATTAAGAAGAAATCAAATTGATGCGGCCGCTTAGTTAGCCTCCCCCATCTCCCGATCCGGACGAGT
GCTGGGGCGTCGGTTTCCACTATCGGCGAGTACTTCTACACAGCCATCGGTCCAGACGGCCGCGCTTCTG
CGGGCGATTTGTGTACGCCCGACAGTCCCGGCTCCGGATCGGACGATTGCGTCGCATCGACCCTGCGCCC
AAGCTGCATCATCGAAATTGCCGTCAACCAAGCTCTGATAGAGTTGGTCAAGACCAATGCGGAGCATATA
CGCCCGGAGCCGCGGCGATCCTGCAAGCTCCGGATGCCTCCGCTCGAAGTAGCGCGTCTGCTGCTCCATA
CAAGCCAACCACGGCCTCCAGAAGAAGATGTTGGCGACCTCGTATTGGGAATCCCCGAACATCGCCTCGC
TCCAGTCAATGACCGCTGTTATGCGGCCATTGTCCGTCAGGACATTGTTGGAGCCGAAATCCGCGTGCAC
GAGGTGCCGGACTTCGGGGCAGTCCTCGGCCCAAAGCATCAGCTCATCGAGAGCCTGCGCGACGGACGCA
CTGACGGTGTCGTCCATCACAGTTTGCCAGTGATACACATGGGGATCAGCAATCGCGCATATGAAATCAC
GCCATGTAGTGTATTGACCGATTCCTTGCGGTCCGAATGGGCCGAACCCGCTCGTCTGGCTAAGATCGGC
CGCAGCGATCGCATCCATGGCCTCCGCGACCGGCTGCAGAACAGCGGGCAGTTCGGTTTCAGGCAGGTCT
TGCAACGTGACACCCTGTGCACGGCGGGAGATGCAATAGGTCAGGCTCTCGCTGAACTCCCCAATGTCAA
GCACTTCCGGAATCGGGAGCGCGGCCGATGCAAAGTGCCGATAAACATAACGATCTTTGTAGAAACCATC
GGCGCAGCTATTTACCCGCAGGACATATCCACGCCCTCCTACATCGAAGCTGAAAGCACGAGATTCTTCG
CCCTCCGAGAGCTGCATCAGGTCGGAGACGCTGTCGAACTTTTCGATCAGAAACTTCTCGACAGACGTCG
CGGTGAGTTCAGGCTTTTTCATTAGGTCTTGTTGAGAAATGTTAAATTGATCCATTTTTTGCTAGCTGTG
AAATTAGTTTAAAATACAAATAAAGAGTTATAATAATATACAGTTGAATAAAAAAAAAAAAAATGAATTG
GAAAATTTATTTTTATATGAAAAAAAAAAAATTTTAAAAAAAAAAAAAAAAATTAAAAAAAAAAAAAAAA
AAAAAAAAAATAAAAAAAAATTAAAATGTGGGTGAACCAAATTTTATTTAAAAAAAAAAAAAAAATGGAT
CACTTTTGGGTGGTTGGAAAAAAAAAAAAAAAAAAATTGAAAATATAATGTTAGTCATATGATTAATCAT
TAATTAATTCTTTTTTTTTTTTTTTTTATTTTTTATTTTTTTTTTTCAATATTCCAATTATGACACACAC
TAACATCACAAAATACAAAATTTTGGGATCCACTACTATAACTTCGTATAATGTATGCTATACGAAGTTA
TTTAATTAATTAAGATATCAAGCTTGTCCACAGAAAATGTTTCTAAACAAAAAAAAAAAACCGAGTGATG
AAAGCGCTTCTCACAAAATTATTTATGTAAAATATTTAATAAAATACATTATTTAAATCTTTTTTATTTT
TTTTAGTTGTTGATCTTTATCCGACTTTAAAAATAAAAAAATTGTAAAAAAAAAAAAAGTTTATTTGTTT
AATTTTATTGTTGTTTTTAATTTTTTACAACCATTAATTTATAAAACCAACACCTAACTATAATGAAATA
CAATTTGTATCTTGGAAAAAAAAAAATTAATAATATAAATAAAATGTAAACAAGTATCCGGTGGAAGGAA
CTAACAGTTGCCTTATCCAGTTCAAAAAAAAAAAAAAAAAAAGAAATTAAATTACCATTTTATATTTAAC
TAAAATAAATTAAAAGGTTTATTTTAATAATAGATTTATTATTTTTTAAAAATCAATAATTAATGTTGGA
TAAGATGAACGAATAAAAGATAGAGTTTCAGGTCTTTTAAATGATGAGGATTTATGAATTCTTAAAAGTT
TTGGGCAAGAGAAAATGATTTTAACGATTGAACCATCACTAATTGCAAAATCTCTTGAACTAAGAGTTTT
TAAGTTTGAAGCAAGTGGAGAATTACAAAGAGCAATCATAGAGTTATCAGTTAAATCATAACAACAAGAT
AAAGATAAAGAACTAATATGATGTAAATTTTCAATCATACCTCTAAAAGAAACATCATTCATACTTTTTG
GATAAATTAAATCTAATGAATCTAAATTTGGAAATAGTAAACCAATATTTGGCCGGCAGAGGCGGTTTGC
GTATTGGGCGCTCTTCCGCTTCCTCGCTCACTGACTCGCTGCGCTCGGTCGTTCGGCTGCGGCGAGCGGT
ATCAGCTCACTCAAAGGCGGTAATACGGTTATCCACAGAATCAGGGGATAACGCAGGAAAGAACATGTGA
GCAAAAGGCCAGCAAAAGGCCAGGAACCGTAAAAAGGCCGCGTTGCTGGCGTTTTTCCATAGGCTCCGCC
CCCCTGACGAGCATCACAAAAATCGACGCTCAAGTCAGAGGTGGCGAAACCCGACAGGACTATAAAGATA
CCAGGCGTTTCCCCCTGGAAGCTCCCTCGTGCGCTCTCCTGTTCCGACCCTGCCGCTTACCGGATACCTG
TCCGCCTTTCTCCCTTCGGGAAGCGTGGCGCTTTCTCATAGCTCACGCTGTAGGTATCTCAGTTCGGTGT
AGGTCGTTCGCTCCAAGCTGGGCTGTGTGCACGAACCCCCCGTTCAGCCCGACCGCTGCGCCTTATCCGG
TAACTATCGTCTTGAGTCCAACCCGGTAAGACACGACTTATCGCCACTGGCAGCAGCCACTGGTAACAGG
ATTAGCAGAGCGAGGTATGTAGGCGGTGCTACAGAGTTCTTGAAGTGGTGGCCTAACTACGGCTACACTA
GAAGAACAGTATTTGGTATCTGCGCTCTGCTGAAGCCAGTTACCTTCGGAAAAAGAGTTGGTAGCTCTTG
ATCCGGCAAACAAACCACCGCTGGTAGCGGTGGTTTTTTTGTTTGCAAGCAGCAGATTACGCGCAGAAAA
AAAGGATCTCAAGAAGATCCTTTGATCTTTTCTACGGGGTCTGACGCTCAGTGGAACGAAAACTCACGTT
AAGGGATTTTGGTCATGAGATTATCAAAAAGGATCTTCACCTAGATCCTTTTAAATTAAAAATGAAGTTT
TAAATCAATCTAAAGTATATATGAGTAAACTTGGTCTGACAGTTACCAATGCTTAATCAGTGAGGCACCT
ATCTCAGCGATCTGTCTATTTCGTTCATCCATAGTTGCCTGACTCCCCGTCGTGTAGATAACTACGATAC
GGGAGGGCTTACCATCTGGCCCCAGTGCTGCAATGATACCGCGAGACCCACGCTCACCGGCTCCAGATTT
ATCAGCAATAAACCAGCCAGCCGGAAGGGCCGAGCGCAGAAGTGGTCCTGCAACTTTATCCGCCTCCATC
CAGTCTATTAATTGTTGCCGGGAAGCTAGAGTAAGTAGTTCGCCAGTTAATAGTTTGCGCAACGTTGTTG
CCATTGCTACAGGCATCGTGGTGTCACGCTCGTCGTTTGGTATGGCTTCATTCAGCTCCGGTTCCCAACG
ATCAAGGCGAGTTACATGATCCCCCATGTTGTGCAAAAAAGCGGTTAGCTCCTTCGGTCCTCCGATCGTT
GTCAGAAGTAAGTTGGCCGCAGTGTTATCACTCATGGTTATGGCAGCACTGCATAATTCTCTTACTGTCA
TGCCATCCGTAAGATGCTTTTCTGTGACTGGTGAGTACTCAACCAAGTCATTCTGAGAATAGTGTATGCG
GCGACCGAGTTGCTCTTGCCCGGCGTCAATACGGGATAATACCGCGCCACATAGCAGAACTTTAAAAGTG
CTCATCATTGGAAAACGTTCTTCGGGGCGAAAACTCTCAAGGATCTTACCGCTGTTGAGATCCAGTTCGA
TGTAACCCACTCGTGCACCCAACTGATCTTCAGCATCTTTTACTTTCACCAGCGTTTCTGGGTGAGCAAA
AACAGGAAGGCAAAATGCCGCAAAAAAGGGAATAAGGGCGACACGGAAATGTTGAATACTCATACTCTTC
CTTTTTCAATATTATTGAAGCATTTATCAGGGTTATTGTCTCATGAGCGGATACATATTTGAATGTATTT
AGAAAAATAAACAAATAGGGGTTCCGCGCACATTTCCCCGAAAAGTGCCACCTGACGCGCCCTGTAGCGG
GATCA
